Addgene plasmid #100665: YCe2733 HC_Kan_conn_W-Y
Purpose: EMMA toolkit Assembly connector W-Y
Depositing lab: Yizhi Cai. Depositing organization: University of Edinburgh. Publication: EMMA: An Extensible Mammalian Modular Assembly Toolkit for the Rapid Design and Production of Diverse Expression Vectors. Martella A, Matjusaitis M, Auxillos J, Pollard SM, Cai Y. ACS Synth Biol. 2017 Apr 24. doi: 10.1021/acssynbio.7b00016. PubMed 28418644.
Backbone
  Vector backbone: pSMART HC_Kan
  Vector type: Synthetic Biology
Growth in bacteria
  Bacterial resistance: Kanamycin, 50 μg/mL
  Growth temperature: 37°C
  Growth strain: DH5alpha
  Copy number: High Copy
Gene/Insert
  Gene/Insert name: EMMA toolkit Assembly connector W-Y
  Species: Synthetic
  Cloning method: Restriction Enzyme; 5′ cloning site Unknown (unknown if destroyed); 3′ cloning site Unknown (unknown if destroyed)
Terms and licenses: Academic/Nonprofit Terms; Industry Terms: Not Available to Industry
Depositor comments: DNA element with no function. It is used as a bridge to connect parts placed in position 22 and 25 of EMMA platform.
How to cite: YCe2733 HC_Kan_conn_W-Y was a gift from Yizhi Cai (Addgene plasmid # 100665 ; http://n2t.net/addgene:100665 ; RRID:Addgene_100665)
