[The description below was written by a language model from this plasmid's Addgene catalogue record and pLannotate feature annotations shown in this document.]
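Description:
YCe2733 HC_Kan_conn_W-Y is a small synthetic-biology part plasmid from the EMMA (Extensible Mammalian Modular Assembly) toolkit, built on the pSMART HC_Kan cloning backbone. It is propagated in E. coli as a high-copy plasmid through a ColE1/pUC-type origin of replication and selected with kanamycin, the resistance coming from an aph(3')-Ia aminoglycoside phosphotransferase gene annotated as being driven by the cat promoter. The backbone is flanked by transcription terminators (tonB, T7Te and T3Te). This arrangement is characteristic of pSMART-type vectors and insulates the cloning region from transcription reading into or out of the vector.

The payload is the assembly connector W-Y, a synthetic DNA element that the depositor describes as having no biological function of its own. It serves as a bridge that joins parts occupying positions 22 and 25 of the EMMA platform, so a mammalian expression vector can still be assembled when the intervening positions are left empty. The connector is not annotated in either feature table. Both tables detect only backbone elements, leaving a stretch of a few hundred bases unannotated between the T3Te and tonB terminators, where the insert presumably resides. The cloning sites are recorded as unknown.

Two full-sequence records, one from the depositor and one from repository sequencing, are about 1.94 kb each and differ by only a few nucleotides. They show the same features in opposite orientation, though KanR is flagged as a fragment in the sequencing-derived record. The plasmid carries no mammalian promoter, reporter or selection cassette, and it functions purely as a donor of the connector for modular assembly.
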