Features (pLannotate 1.2.2; 6 found; start..end, strand, type, name):
    284..313     +  terminator     T3Te terminator: phage T3 early transcription terminator
    335..922     +  rep_origin     ori: high-copy-number ColE1/pMB1/pBR322/pUC origin of replication
    934..961     -  terminator     T7Te terminator: phage T7 early transcription terminator
    985..1800    -  CDS            KanR: aminoglycoside phosphotransferase; aph(3')-Ia; confers resistance to kanamycin in bacteria or G418 (Geneticin®) in eukaryotes
   1801..1903    -  promoter       cat promoter: promoter of the E. coli cat gene encoding chloramphenicol acetyltransferase
   1904..1935    -  terminator     tonB terminator: bidirectional E. coli tonB-P14 transcription terminator
>Addgene plasmid #100665 | YCe2733 HC_Kan_conn_W-Y | depositor full sequence | sequence record 189587 | YCe2733 HC_Kan_conn_W-Y sequence 1944 bps
GGAGGTCAGGTATGATTTAAATGGTCAGTATTGAGCGATATCTAGAGAATTCGTCACTATCCTAACGTCC
ACTTCAGCGTCTCACGAACACATATTGATCCTCGTCACAACCACACCAGCACACCTCAAATCCCACACCA
CTCCCACAATTACCATTCACTCAACAAACTCACACATCCCACTGCGAGACGCAGGTGGATGAAAGCGTGT
AAACGAATTCAAGCTTGATATCATTCAGGACGAGCCTCAGACTCCAGCGTAACTGGACTGCAATCAACTC
ACTGGCTCACCTTCACGGGTGGGCCTTTCTTCGGTAGAAAATCAAAGGATCTTCTTGAGATCCTTTTTTT
CTGCGCGTAATCTGCTGCTTGCAAACAAAAAAACCACCGCTACCAGCGGTGGTTTGTTTGCCGGATCAAG
AGCTACCAACTCTTTTTCCGAGGTAACTGGCTTCAGCAGAGCGCAGATACCAAATACTGTTCTTCTAGTG
TAGCCGTAGTTAGGCCACCACTTCAAGAACTCTGTAGCACCGCCTACATACCTCGCTCTGCTAATCCTGT
TACCAGTGGCTGCTGCCAGTGGCGATAAGTCGTGTCTTACCGGGTTGGACTCAAGACGATAGTTACCGGA
TAAGGCGCAGCGGTCGGGCTGAACGGGGGGTTCGTGCACACAGCCCAGCTTGGAGCGAACGACCTACACC
GAACTGAGATACCTACAGCGTGAGCTATGAGAAAGCGCCACGCTTCCCGAAGGGAGAAAGGCGGACAGGT
ATCCGGTAAGCGGCAGGGTCGGAACAGGAGAGCGCACGAGGGAGCTTCCAGGGGGAAACGCCTGGTATCT
TTATAGTCCTGTCGGGTTTCGCCACCTCTGACTTGAGCATCGATTTTTGTGATGCTCGTCAGGGGGGCGG
AGCCTATGGAAAAACGCCAGCAACGCAGAAAGGCCCACCCGAAGGTGAGCCAGGTGATTACATTTGGGCC
CTCATTAGAAAAACTCATCGAGCATCAAGTGAAACTGCAATTTATTCATATCAGGATTATCAATACCATA
TTTTTGAAAAAGCCGTTTCTGTAATGAAGGAGAAAACTCACCGAGGCAGTTCCATAGGATGGCAAGATCC
TGGTATCGGTCTGCGATTCCGACTCGTCCAACATCAATACAACCTATTAATTTCCCCTCGTCAAAAATAA
GGTTATCAAGTGAGAAATCACCATGAGTGACGACTGAATCCGGTGAGAATGGCAAAAGCTTATGCATTTC
TTTCCAGACTTGTTCAACAGGCCAGCCATTACGCTCGTCATCAAAATCACTCGCACCAACCAAACCGTTA
TTCATTCGTGATTGCGCCTGAGCGAGACGAAATACGCGATCGCCGTTAAAAGGACAATTACAAACAGGAA
TCGAATGCAACCGGCGCAGGAACACTGCCAGCGCATCAACAATATTTTCACCTGAATCAGGATATTCTTC
TAATACCTGGAATGCTGTTTTCCCTGGGATCGCAGTGGTGAGTAACCATGCATCATCAGGAGTACGGATA
AAATGCTTGATGGTCGGAAGAGGCATAAATTCCGTCAGCCAGTTTAGCCTGACCATCTCATCTGTAACAT
CATTGGCAACGCTACCTTTGCCATGTTTCAGAAACAACTCTGGCGCATCGGGCTTCCCATACAATCGATA
GATTGTCGCACCTGATTGCCCGACATTATCGCGAGCCCATTTATACCCATATAAATCAGCATCCATGTTG
GAATTTAATCGCGGCCTCGAGCAAGACGTTTCCCGTTGAATATGGCTCATTTTAGCTTCCTTAGCTCCTG
AAAATCTCGATAACTCAAAAAATACGCCCGGTAGTGATCTTATTTCATTATGGTGAAAGTTGGAACCTCT
TACGTGCCGATCAAGTCAAAAGCCTCCGGTCGGAGGCTTTTGACTTTCTGCTAT
