Features (pLannotate 1.2.2; 6 found; start..end, strand, type, name):
     28..59      +  terminator     tonB terminator: bidirectional E. coli tonB-P14 transcription terminator
     60..162     +  promoter       cat promoter: promoter of the E. coli cat gene encoding chloramphenicol acetyltransferase
    163..976     +  CDS            KanR (fragment): aminoglycoside phosphotransferase; aph(3')-Ia; confers resistance to kanamycin in bacteria or G418 (Geneticin®) in eukaryotes
    999..1026    +  terminator     T7Te terminator: phage T7 early transcription terminator
   1038..1625    -  rep_origin     ori: high-copy-number ColE1/pMB1/pBR322/pUC origin of replication
   1647..1676    -  terminator     T3Te terminator: phage T3 early transcription terminator
>Addgene plasmid #100665 | YCe2733 HC_Kan_conn_W-Y | addgene full sequence | sequence record 192779 | Addgene NGS Result
AAATCATACCTGACCTCCATAGCAGAAAGTCAAAAGCCTCCGACCGGAGGCTTTTGACTTGATCGGCACG
TAAGAGGTTCCAACTTTCACCATAATGAAATAAGATCACTACCGGGCGTATTTTTTGAGTTATCGAGATT
TTCAGGAGCTAAGGAAGCTAAAATGAGCCATATTCAACGGGAAACGTCTTGCTCGAGGCCGCGATTAAAT
TCCAACATGGATGCTGATTTATATGGGTATAAATGGGCTCGCGATAATGTCGGGCAATCAGGTGCGACAA
TCTATCGATTGTATGGGAAGCCCGATGCGCCAGAGTTGTTTCTGAAACATGGCAAAGGTAGCGTTGCCAA
TGATGTTACAGATGAGATGGTCAGGCTAAACTGGCTGACGGAATTTATGCCTCTTCCGACCATCAAGCAT
TTTATCCGTACTCCTGATGATGCATGGTTACTCACCACTGCGATCCCAGGGAAAACAGCATTCCAGGTAT
TAGAAGAATATCCTGATTCAGGTGAAAATATTGTTGATGCGCTGGCAGTGTTCCTGCGCCGGTTGCATTC
GATTCCTGTTTGTAATTGTCCTTTTAACGGCGATCGCGTATTTCGTCTCGCTCAGGCGCAATCACGAATG
AATAACGGTTTGGTTGGTGCGAGTGATTTTGATGACGAGCGTAATGGCTGGCCTGTTGAACAAGTCTGGA
AAGAAATGCATAAGCTTTTGCCATTCTCACCGGATTCAGTCGTCACTCATGGTGATTTCTCACTTGATAA
CCTTATTTTTGACGAGGGGAAATTAATAGGTTGTATTGATGTTGGACGAGTCGGAATCGCAGACCGATAC
CAGGATCTTGCCATCCTATGGAACTGCCTCGGTGAGTTTTCTCCTTCATTACAGAAACGGCTTTTTCAAA
AATATGGTATTGATAATCCTGATATGAATAAATTGCAGTTTCACTTGATGCTCGATGAGTTTTTCTGAGG
GCCCAAATGTAATCACCTGGCTCACCTTCGGGTGGGCCTTTCTGCGTTGCTGGCGTTTTTCCATAGGCTC
CGCCCCCCTGACGAGCATCACAAAAATCGATGCTCAAGTCAGAGGTGGCGAAACCCGACAGGACTATAAA
GATACCAGGCGTTTCCCCCTGGAAGCTCCCTCGTGCGCTCTCCTGTTCCGACCCTGCCGCTTACCGGATA
CCTGTCCGCCTTTCTCCCTTCGGGAAGCGTGGCGCTTTCTCATAGCTCACGCTGTAGGTATCTCAGTTCG
GTGTAGGTCGTTCGCTCCAAGCTGGGCTGTGTGCACGAACCCCCCGTTCAGCCCGACCGCTGCGCCTTAT
CCGGTAACTATCGTCTTGAGTCCAACCCGGTAAGACACGACTTATCGCCACTGGCAGCAGCCACTGGTAA
CAGGATTAGCAGAGCGAGGTATGTAGGCGGTGCTACAGAGTTCTTGAAGTGGTGGCCTAACTACGGCTAC
ACTAGAAGAACAGTATTTGGTATCTGCGCTCTGCTGAAGCCAGTTACCTCGGAAAAAGAGTTGGTAGCTC
TTGATCCGGCAAACAAACCACCGCTGGTAGCGGTGGTTTTTTTGTTTGCAAGCAGCAGATTACGCGCAGA
AAAAAAGGATCTCAAGAAGATCCTTTGATTTTCTACCGAAGAAAGGCCCACCCGTGAAGGTGAGCCAGTG
AGTTGATTGCAGTCCAGTTACGCTGGAGTCTGAGGCTCGTCCTGAATGATATCAAGCTTGAATTCGTTAC
ACGCTTTCATCCACCTGCGTCTCGCAGTGGGATGTGTGAGTTTGTTGAGTGAATGGTAATTGTGGGAGTG
GTGTGGGATTTGAGGTGTGCTGGTGTGGTTGTGACGAGGATCAATATGTGTTCGTGAGACGCTGAAGTGG
ACGTTAGGATAGTGACGAATTCTCTAGATATCGCTCAATACTGACCATTT
